>Addgene plasmid #240187 | pVF243 | addgene full sequence | sequence record 486832 | Addgene NGS Result
ACCCACGCTCACCGGCTCCAGATTTATCAGCAATAAACCAGCCAGCCGGAAGGGCCGAGCGCAGAAGTGG
TCCTGCAACTTTATCCGCCTCCATCCAGTCTATTAATTGTTGCCGGGAAGCTAGAGTAAGTAGTTCGCCA
GTTAATAGTTTGCGCAACGTTGTTGCCATTGCTACAGGCATCGTGGTGTCACGCTCGTCGTTTGGTATGG
CTTCATTCAGCTCCGGTTCCCAACGATCAAGGCGAGTTACATGATCCCCCATGTTGTGCAAAAAAGCGGT
TAGCTCCTTCGGTCCTCCGATCGTTGTCAGAAGTAAGTTGGCCGCAGTGTTATCACTCATGGTTATGGCA
GCACTGCATAATTCTCTTACTGTCATGCCATCCGTAAGATGCTTTTCTGTGACTGGTGAGTACTCAACCA
AGTCATTCTGAGAATAGTGTATGCGGCGACCGAGTTGCTCTTGCCCGGCGTCAATACGGGATAATACCGC
GCCACATAGCAGAACTTTAAAAGTGCTCATCATTGGAAAACGTTCTTCGGGGCGAAAACTCTCAAGGATC
TTACCGCTGTTGAGATCCAGTTCGATGTAACCCACTCGTGCACCCAACTGATCTTCAGCATCTTTTACTT
TCACCAGCGTTTCTGGGTGAGCAAAAACAGGAAGGCAAAATGCCGCAAAAAAGGGAATAAGGGCGACACG
GAAATGTTGAATACTCATACTCTTCCTTTTTCAATATTATTGAAGCATTTATCAGGGTTATTGTCTCATG
AGCGGATACATATTTGAATGTATTTAGAAAAATAAACAAATAGGGGTTCCGCGCACATTTCCCCGAAAAG
TGCCACCTAAATTGTAAGCGTTAATATTTTGTTAAAATTCGCGTTAAATTTTTGTTAAATCAGCTCATTT
TTTAACCAATAGGCCGAAATCGGCAAAATCCCTTATAAATCAAAAGAATAGACCGAGATAGGGT
[37 nt withheld, positions 975-1011]
AAAGAACGTGGACTCCAACGTCAAAGG
[49 nt withheld, positions 1039-1087]
T
[91 nt withheld, positions 1089-1179]
G
[124 nt withheld, positions 1181-1304]
CCCATTCGCCATTCAGGCTGCGCAACTGTTGGGAAGGGCGATCGGTGCGGGCCTCTTCGCTATTACGCCA
GCTGGCGAAAGGGGGATGTGCTGCAAGGCGATTAAGTTGGGTAACGCCAGGGTTTTCCCAGTCACGACGT
TGTAAAACGACGGCCAGTGAGCGCGCCTCGTTCATTCACGTTTTTGAACCCGTGGAGGACGGGCAGACTC
GCGGTGCAAATGTGTTTTACAGCGTGATGGAGCAGATGAAGATGCTCGACACGCTGCAGAACACGCAGCT
AGATTAACCCTAGAAAGATAATCATATTGTGACGTACGTTAAAGATAATCATGTGTAAAATTGACGCATG
TGTTTTATCGGTCTGTATATCGAGGTTTATTTATTAATTTGAATAGATATTAAGTTTTATTATATTTACA
CTTACATACTAATAATAAATTCAACAAACAATTTATTTATGTTTATTTATTTATTAAAAAAAACAAAAAC
TCAAAATTTCTTCTATAAAGTAACAAAACTTTTATGAGGGACAGCCCCCCCCCAAAGCCCCCAGGGATGT
AATTACGTCCCTCCCCCGCTAGGGGGCAGCAGCGAGCCGCCCGGGGCTCCGCTCCGGTCCGGCGCTCCCC
CCGCATCCCCGAGCCGGCAGCGTGCGGGGACAGCCCGGGCACGGGGAAGGTGGCACGGGATCGCTTTCCT
CTGAACGCTTCTCGCTGCTCTTTGAGCCTGCAGACACCTGGGGGGATACGGGGAAAAGGCGAACGCGTGG
GTAGGGGAGGCGCTTTTCCCAAGGCAGTCTGGAGCATGCGCTTTAGCAGCCCCGCTGGGCACTTGGCGCT
ACACAAGTGGCCTCTGGCCTCGCACACATTCCACATCCACCGGTAGGCGCCAACCGGCTCCGTTCTTTGG
TGGCCCCTTCGCGCCACCTTCTACTCCTCCCCTAGTCAGGAAGTTCCCCCCCGCCCCGCAGCTCGCGTCG
TGCAGGACGTGACAAATGGAAGTAGCACGTCTCACTAGTCTCGTGCAGATGGACAGCACCGCTGAGCAAT
GGAAGCGGGTAGGCCTTTGGGGCAGCGGCCAATAGCAGCTTTGCTCCTTCGCTTTCTGGGCTCAGAGGCT
GGGAAGGGGTGGGTCCGGGGGCGGGCTCAGGGGCGGGCTCAGGGGCGGGGCGGGCGCCCGAAGGTCCTCC
GGAGGCCCGGCATTCTGCACGCTTCAAAAGCGCACGTCTGCCGCGCTGTTCTCCTCTTCCTCATCTCCGG
GCCTTTCGACCTGCAGCCCAAGCTTCACCATGACCGAGTACAAGCCCACGGTGCGCCTCGCCACCCGCGA
CGACGTCCCCAGGGCCGTACGCACCCTCGCCGCCGCGTTCGCCGACTACCCCGCCACGCGCCACACCGTC
GATCCGGACCGCCACATCGAGCGGGTCACCGAGCTGCAAGAACTCTTCCTCACGCGCGTCGGGCTCGACA
TCGGCAAGGTGTGGGTCGCGGACGACGGCGCCGCGGTGGCGGTCTGGACCACGCCGGAGAGCGTCGAAGC
GGGGGCGGTGTTCGCCGAGATCGGCCCGCGCATGGCCGAGTTGAGCGGTTCCCGGCTGGCCGCGCAGCAA
CAGATGGAAGGCCTCCTGGCGCCGCACCGGCCCAAGGAGCCCGCGTGGTTCCTGGCCACCGTCGGCGTCT
CGCCCGACCACCAGGGCAAGGGTCTGGGCAGCGCCGTCGTGCTCCCCGGAGTGGAGGCGGCCGAGCGCGC
CGGGGTGCCCGCCTTCCTGGAGACCTCCGCGCCCCGCAACCTCCCCTTCTACGAGCGGCTCGGCTTCACC
GTCACCGCCGACGTCGAGGTGCCCGAAGGACCGCGCACCTGGTGCATGACCCGCAAGCCCGGTGCCTGAG
CGGCCCGTTTAAACCCGCTGATCAGCCTCGACTGTGCCTTCTAGTTGCCAGCCATCTGTTGTTTGCCCCT
CCCCCGTGCCTTCCTTGACCCTGGAAGGTGCCACTCCCACTGTCCTTTCCTAATAAAATGAGGAAATTGC
ATCGCATTGTCTGAGTAGGTGTCATTCTATTCTGGGGGGTGGGGTGGGGCAGGACAGCAAGGGGGAGGAT
TGGGAAGACAATAGCAGGCATGCTGGGGATGCGGTGGGCTCTATGGCTTCTGAGGCGGAACGCGATATGT
ACGGGCCAGATATACGCGTCGCAGAACAAACGCCCAGAACCGAAGGCCGGAGCCCAGACGCCGCAGCAGC
CCAGCCTGCGTTGTAACCCGGTCCCCATAGCAACCAACTACCGCAGACTACTCTCGCAAGCGCTGTTCTG
CTTGTGACCCGGACCGGCTTCTCTTCCGCTTCCGGTCCCACAATCCTCTGTCGGCCTAGAAGAGCTTTGC
ATTGTGGGAGCTCCTTCCTTTCTCGCTCCCCGGCCATCTTGGCGGCTGGTGTTGGTGAGTGAGCTCTGCG
GGGTAAACGATTAGGCGGCTCGGGGAGCTCCGCTAGCTGGTGTTTGACGCTCTGGATTATAATCCTCTCT
TCTGTCCTCTGTGTATGCTAGGTTGGGGGTTGTCCCGCACCTAGAGCTAGCGCCCAGCTTAAGCCACCAT
GGACCTGCTGGGCCAGAGCATGGACGAGAGCGGCCTGCCCCAGCTGACCAGCTACGACTGCGAGGTGAAC
GCCCCCATCCAGGGCAGCGACAACCTGCTGCAGGGCGAGGAGCTGCTGGACGCCCTGGACCAGGTGAACG
GATCCGGCAGCATGGACAAAGACTGCGAAATGAAGCGCACCACCTACGATAGCCCTCTGGGCAAGCTGCT
GCTGTCTGGGTGCGAACAGGGCCTGCACCGTATCTATTTCGTGGGCAATGGACAGGGAGAACAAGGCCCT
CCAGGACCAGAGCCACTGATGCAGGCCACCGCCTGGCTCAACGCCTACTTTCACCAGCCTGAGGCCATCG
AGGAGTTCCCTGTGCCAGCCCTGCACCACCCAGTGTTCCAGCAGGAGAGCTTTACCCGCCAGGTGCTGTG
GAAACTGCTGAAAGTGGTGAAGTTCGGAGAGGTCATCAGCTACAGCCAACTGGCCGCCCTGGCCGGCAAT
CCCGCCGCCACCGCCGCCGTGAAAACCGCCCTGAGAGGAAATCCCGTGCCCATTCTGATCCCCTGCCACC
GGGTGGTGCAGGGCGACGGCGACGTGGGGGGCTACGAGGGCCCTCTCTACGTGAAAGAGTGGCTGCTGGC
CCACGAGGGCCACAGACTGGGCAAGCCTGGGCTGGGTAGCGCTGGCTCTGCTGGAGACATGAGAGCTGCC
AACCTTTGGCCAAGCCCGCTCATGATCAAACGCTCTAAGAAGAACAGCCTGGCCTTGTCCCTGACGGCCG
ACCAGATGGTCAGTGCCTTGTTGGATGCTGAGCCCCCCATACTCTATTCCGAGTATGATCCTACCAGACC
CTTCAGTGAAGCTTCGATGATGGGCTTACTGACCAACCTGGCAGACAGGGAGCTGGTTCACATGATCAAC
TGGGCGAAGAGGGTGCCAGGCTTTGTGGATTTGACCCTCCATGATCAGGTCCACCTTCTAGAATGTGCCT
GGCTAGAGATCCTGATGATTGGTCTCGTCTGGCGCTCCATGGAGCACCCAGTGAAGCTACTGTTTGCTCC
TAACTTGCTCTTGGACAGGAACCAGGGAAAATGTGTAGAGGGCATGGTGGAGATCTTCGACATGCTGCTG
GCTACATCATCTCGGTTCCGCATGATGAATCTGCAGGGAGAGGAGTTTGTGTGCCTCAAATCTATTATTT
TGCTTAATTCTGGAGTGTACACATTTCTGTCCAGCACCCTGAAGTCTCTGGAAGAGAAGGACCATATCCA
CCGAGTCCTGGACAAGATCACAGACACTTTGATCCACCTGATGGCCAAGGCAGGCCTGACCCTGCAGCAG
CAGCACCAGCGGCTGGCCCAGCTCCTCCTCATCCTCTCCCACATCAGGCACATGAGTAACAAAGGCATGG
AGCATCTGTACAGCATGAAGTGCAAGAACGTGGTGCCCCTCTATGACCTGCTGCTGGAGATGCTGGACGC
CCACCGCCTACATGCGCCCACTAGCCGTGGAGGGGCATCCGTGGAGGAGACGGACCAAAGCCACTTGGCC
ACTGCGGGCTCTACTTCATCGGGTACCTCTAGACCAGGCGAACGACCGTTTCAATGCCGGATATGTATGA
GGAACTTCTCCGAGGAGGCAAACTTGAGGCGCCACACCCGAACACATACAGGAGAAAAGCCATTCCAATG
TCGAATTTGTATGCGCAATTTTTCAGATCACTCAAGCCTCAAGCGACACCTCCGCACACATACTGGTTCA
CAGAAGCCCTTTCAGTGCAGGATTTGTATGCGCAACTTTAGCCAATCAGCGAACCTTTTGCGGCACACTA
GAACGCATACAGGTGAGAAGCCTTTCCAGTGTCGCATCTGTATGCGGAACTTCAGCGACCCCAGTTCATT
GAAGAGGCATTTGCGAACTCACACCGGTTCTCAAAAACCTTTTCAGTGCCGAATTTGTATGCGCAACTTC
AGCCAACAAACAAATTTGACGAGACACACGCGCACGCACACCGGGGAAAAACCGTTTCAATGTCGAATCT
GCATGCGCAATTTTAGCGATGCGACACAACTTGTTAGGCATCTGCGCACACACTTGCGGGGAAGCGGAGC
TGGTAAGCCTATCCCTAACCCTCTCCTCGGTCTCGATTCTACCTGAGTCGACAATCAACCTCTGGATTAC
AAAATTTGTGAAAGATTGACTGGTATTCTTAACTATGTTGCTCCTTTTACGCTATGTGGATACGCTGCTT
TAATGCCTTTGTATCATGCGTTAACTAAACTTGTTTATTGCAGCTTATAATGGTTACAAATAAAGCAATA
GCATCACAAATTTCACAAATAAAGCATTTTTTTCACTGCATTCTAGTTGTGGTTTGTCCAAACTCATCAA
TGTATCTTATCATGTCTGGAATTGACTCAAATGATGTCAATTAGTCTATCAGAAGCTCATCTGGTCTCCC
TTCCGGGGGACAAGACATCCCTGTTTAATATTTAAACAGCAGTGTTCCCAAACTGGGTTCTTATATCCCT
TGCTCTGGTCAACCAGGTTGCAGGGTTTCCTGTCCTCACAGGAACGAAGTCCCTAAAGAAACAGTGGCAG
CCAGGTTTAGCCCCGGAATTGACTGGATTCCTTTTTTAGGGCCCATTGGTATGGCTTTTTCCCCGTATCC
CCCCAGGTGTCTGCAGGCTCAAAGAGCAGCGAGAAGCGTTCAGAGGAAAGCGATCCCGTGCCACCTTCCC
CGTGCCCGGGCTGTCCCCGCACGCTGCCGGCTCGGGGATGCGGGGGGAGCGCCGGACCGGAGCGGAGCCC
CGGGCGGCTCGCTGCTGCCCCCTAGCGGGGGAGGGACGTAATTACATCCCTGGGGGCTTTGGGGGGGGGC
TGTCCCTGATATCTATAACAAGAAAATATATATATAATAAGTTATCACGTAAGTAGAACATGAAATAACA
ATATAATTATCGTATGAGTTAAATCTTAAAAGTCACGTAAAAGATAATCATGCGTCATTTTGACTCACGC
GGTCGTTATAGTTCAAAATCAGTGACACTTACCGCATTGACAAGCACGCCTCACGGGAGCTCCAAGCGGC
GACTGAGATGTCCTAAATGCACAGCGACGGATTCGCGCTATTTAGAAAGAGAGAGCAATATTTCAAGAAT
GCATGCGTCAATTTTACGCAGACTATCTTTCTAGGGTTAATCTAGCTGCATCAGGATCATATCGTCGGGT
CTTTTTTCCGGCTCAGTCATCGCCCAAGCTGGCGCTATCTGGGCATCGGGGAGGAAGAAGCCCGTGCCTT
TTCCCGCGAGGTTGAAGCGGCATGGAAAGAGTTTGCCGAGGATGACTGCTGCTGCATTGACGTTGAGCGA
AAACGCACGTTTACCATGATGATTCGGGAAGGTGTGGCCATGCACGCCTTTAACGGTGAACTGTTCGTTC
AGGCCACCTGGGATACCAGTTCGTCGCGGCTTTTCCGGACACAGTTCCGGATGGTCAGCCCGAAGCGCAT
CAGCAACCCGAACAATACCGGCGACAGCCGGAACTGCCGTGCCGGTGTGCAGATTAATGACAGCGGTGCG
GCGCTGGGATATTACGTCAGCGAGGACGGGTATCCTGGCTGGATGCCGCAGAAATGGACATGGATACCCC
GTGAGTTACCCGGCGGGCGCGCTTGGCGTAATCATGGTCATAGCTGTTTCCTGTGTGAAATTGTTATCCG
CTCACAATTCCACACAACATACGAGCCGGAAGCATAAAGTGTAAAGCCTGGGGTGCCTAATGAGTGAGCT
AACTCACATTAATTGCGTTGCGCTCACTGCCCGCTTTCCAGTCGGGAAACCTGTCGTGCCAGCTGCATTA
ATGAATCGGCCAACGCGCGGGGAGAGGCGGTTTGCGTATTGGGCGCTCTTCCGCTTCCTCGCTCACTGAC
TCGCTGCGCTCGGTCGTTCGGCTGCGGCGAGCGGTATCAGCTCACTCAAAGGCGGTAATACGGTTATCCA
CAGAATCAGGGGATAACGCAGGAAAGAACATGTGAGCAAAAGGCCAGCAAAAGGCCAGGAACCGTAAAAA
GGCCGCGTTGCTGGCGTTTTTCCATAGGCTCCGCCCCCCTGACGAGCATCACAAAAATCGACGCTCAAGT
CAGAGGTGGCGAAACCCGACAGGACTATAAAGATACCAGGCGTTTCCCCCTGGAAGCTCCCTCGTGCGCT
CTCCTGTTCCGACCCTGCCGCTTACCGGATACCTGTCCGCCTTTCTCCCTTCGGGAAGCGTGGCGCTTTC
TCATAGCTCACGCTGTAGGTATCTCAGTTCGGTGTAGGTCGTTCGCTCCAAGCTGGGCTGTGTGCACGAA
CCCCCCGTTCAGCCCGACCGCTGCGCCTTATCCGGTAACTATCGTCTTGAGTCCAACCCGGTAAGACACG
ACTTATCGCCACTGGCAGCAGCCACTGGTAACAGGATTAGCAGAGCGAGGTATGTAGGCGGTGCTACAGA
GTTCTTGAAGTGGTGGCCTAACTACGGCTACACTAGAAGAACAGTATTTGGTATCTGCGCTCTGCTGAAG
CCAGTTACCTTCGGAAAAAGAGTTGGTAGCTCTTGATCCGGCAAACAAACCACCGCTGGTAGCGGTGGTT
TTTTTGTTTGCAAGCAGCAGATTACGCGCAGAAAAAAAGGATCTCAAGAAGATCCTTTGATCTTTTCTAC
GGGGTCTGACGCTCAGTGGAACGAAAACTCACGTTAAGGGATTTTGGTCATGAGATTATCAAAAAGGATC
TTCACCTAGATCCTTTTAAATTAAAAATGAAGTTTTAAATCAATCTAAAGTATATATGAGTAAACTTGGT
CTGACAGTTACCAATGCTTAATCAGTGAGGCACCTATCTCAGCGATCTGTCTATTTCGTTCATCCATAGT
TGCCTGACTCCCCGTCGTGTAGATAACTACGATACGGGAGGGCTTACCATCTGGCCCCAGTGCTGCAATG
ATACCGCGAG
Features (pLannotate 1.2.2; 22 found; start..end, strand, type, name):
    719..823     -  promoter       AmpR promoter: bla
    876..1304    -  rep_origin     f1 ori (sequence partly withheld): f1 bacteriophage origin of replication; arrow indicates direction of (+) strand synthesis
   1309..1464    -  CDS            lacZα (fragment): LacZα fragment of β-galactosidase; lacZ fragment
   1466..1585    +  CDS            B (fragment): PORTL_LAMBD - Experimental evidence at protein level: Swiss-Prot protein existence level 1. Forms the portal vertex of the capsid (PubMed:6228056, PubMed:6232391). This portal plays critical roles in head assembly, genome packaging, neck/tail attachment, and genome ejection (Probable). The portal protein multimerizes as a single ring-shaped homododecamer arranged around a central channel (PubMed:6232391). Binds to the terminase subunits to form the packaging machine (PubMed:7799432). From Escherichia phage lambda (Bacteriophage lambda).
   2073..2572    +  promoter       PGK promoter: mouse phosphoglycerate kinase 1 promoter
   2594..3193    +  CDS            PuroR: puromycin N-acetyltransferase; pac from Streptomyces alboniger; confers resistance to puromycin
   3226..3450    +  polyA_signal   bGH poly(A) signal: bovine growth hormone polyadenylation signal
   3899..4033    +  CDS            HIF1A (fragment): HIF1A_HUMAN - Also known as BHLHE78, MOP1 From Homo sapiens (Human).
   4178..4561    +  CDS            SNAP-tag® (fragment): human O6-alkylguanine-DNA-alkyltransferase variant that forms covalent bonds with benzylguanine derivatives fast-reacting variant, optimized for mammalian expression
   4574..5455    +  CDS            ERT2 (fragment): mutated ligand-binding domain of the human estrogen receptor (Feil et al., 1997)
   5915..5931    +  CDS            ZFHD1 (DNA binding domain) (fragment): composite human DNA-binding domain composed of domains from the transcription factors Zif268 and Oct-1 (Pomerantz et al., 1995)
   5996..6036    +  CDS            V5 tag (fragment): epitope tag from simian virus 5
   6047..6153    +  misc_feature   WPRE (fragment): woodchuck hepatitis virus posttranscriptional regulatory element
   6162..6283    +  polyA_signal   SV40 poly(A) signal: SV40 polyadenylation signal
   6301..6393    +  ncRNA          G-CSF SLDE: Accession: RF00183 - G-CSF factor stem-loop destabilising element (SLDE)
   7090..7557    +  CDS            B (fragment): PORTL_LAMBD - Experimental evidence at protein level: Swiss-Prot protein existence level 1. Forms the portal vertex of the capsid (PubMed:6228056, PubMed:6232391). This portal plays critical roles in head assembly, genome packaging, neck/tail attachment, and genome ejection (Probable). The portal protein multimerizes as a single ring-shaped homododecamer arranged around a central channel (PubMed:6232391). Binds to the terminase subunits to form the packaging machine (PubMed:7799432). From Escherichia phage lambda (Bacteriophage lambda).
   7595..7611    -  protein_bind   lac operator: The lac repressor binds to the lac operator to inhibit transcription in E. coli. This inhibition can be relieved by adding lactose or isopropyl-β-D-thiogalactopyranoside (IPTG). lac repressor encoded by lacI
   7619..7649    -  promoter       lac promoter: promoter for the E. coli lac operon
   7664..7685    -  protein_bind   CAP binding site: CAP binding activates transcription in the presence of cAMP. E. coli catabolite activator protein
   7698..7790    -  CDS            lacI (fragment): lac repressor; lacI; The lac repressor binds to the lac operator to inhibit transcription in E. coli. This inhibition can be relieved by adding lactose or isopropyl-β-D-thiogalactopyranoside (IPTG).
   7973..8561    -  rep_origin     ori: high-copy-number ColE1/pMB1/pBR322/pUC origin of replication
   8732..718     -  CDS            AmpR (across the origin): β-lactamase; bla; confers resistance to ampicillin, carbenicillin, and related antibiotics
