[The description below was written by a language model from this plasmid's Addgene catalogue record and pLannotate feature annotations shown in this document.]
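Description:
pVF243 is a mammalian expression plasmid built on a PiggyBac backbone. According to the record it can be used either as a directly transfected expression vector or as transposon cargo for genomic insertion by PiggyBac transposase. It is propagated in E. coli through a high-copy ColE1/pUC-type origin and selected with ampicillin via the bla gene. An f1 phage origin and remnants of a lacZα/lac promoter cloning region are also present. The automated annotation does not label the PiggyBac terminal repeats themselves. It does flag two short stretches resembling the lambda phage portal gene on either side of the mammalian cassettes, and these are probably incidental backbone or spacer sequence.

The payload is a synthetic, modular transcription factor named HIF1a_R>D-SNAPtag-ERD-ZF1. The feature table places a short fragment of human HIF1A first, which by the insert name and mutation field carries arginine-to-aspartate substitutions. It is followed by a SNAP-tag for covalent labelling with benzylguanine substrates, then an estrogen receptor ligand-binding domain matching ERT2, which typically confers ligand-dependent control of activity or localisation. Next come a zinc-finger DNA-binding domain (only a small match to ZFHD1 is annotated) and a V5 epitope tag. A partial WPRE and an SV40 polyadenylation signal follow the coding region. No promoter is annotated upstream of this fusion, so the record does not state what drives it. A separate upstream cassette of the mouse PGK promoter, puromycin N-acetyltransferase and bGH poly(A) signal allows puromycin selection of transfected or stably integrated cells.

The design suggests testing how the mutated HIF1A segment behaves when recruited to a zinc-finger target site, though the record gives no further detail on the application.
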