Addgene plasmid #240187: pVF243
Purpose: expression vector or PiggyBac-insertable cargo for expressing HIF1a_R>D-SNAPtag-ERD-ZF1
Depositing lab: Max Staller. Depositing organization: University of California, Berkeley.
Backbone
  Vector backbone: PiggyBac
  Vector type: Mammalian Expression
Growth in bacteria
  Bacterial resistance: Ampicillin, 100 μg/mL
  Growth temperature: 37°C
  Growth strain: DH5alpha
  Copy number: High Copy
Gene/Insert
  Gene/Insert name: HIF1a_R>D-SNAPtag-ERD-ZF1
  Species: Synthetic
  Mutation: R>D
  Cloning method: Gibson Cloning
Terms and licenses: Academic/Nonprofit Terms; Industry Terms: Not Available to Industry
How to cite: pVF243 was a gift from Max Staller (Addgene plasmid # 240187 ; http://n2t.net/addgene:240187 ; RRID:Addgene_240187)
